Addgene plasmid #182156: pTol2-eab2-GA
Purpose: Expression of chimeric GA (N-eGFP-intron-C-mApple)
Depositing lab: Hui Zong. Publication: zMADM (zebrafish mosaic analysis with double markers) for single-cell gene knockout and dual-lineage tracing. Xu B, Kucenas S, Zong H. Proc Natl Acad Sci U S A. 2022 Mar 1;119(9). pii: 2122529119. doi: 10.1073/pnas.2122529119. PubMed 35197298.
Backbone
  Vector backbone: pTol2-eab2
  Backbone size w/o insert (bp): 6567
  Total vector size (bp): 7895
  Vector type: Zebrafish Expression
Growth in bacteria
  Bacterial resistance: Ampicillin, 100 μg/mL
  Growth temperature: 37°C
  Growth strain: DH5alpha
  Copy number: High Copy
Gene/Insert
  Gene/Insert name: GA (alt name: N-eGFP-intron-C-mApple)
  Species: Synthetic
  Insert size (bp): 1328
  Promoter: eab2
  Cloning method: Restriction Enzyme; 5′ cloning site BamHI (not destroyed); 3′ cloning site NdeI (not destroyed)
  Sequencing primers: 5′ GCAGAGCAAAACAGGAAGTTGACTC; 3′ GCATCACAAATTTCACAAATAAAGC
Terms and licenses: Academic/Nonprofit Terms; Industry Terms: Not Available to Industry
How to cite: pTol2-eab2-GA was a gift from Hui Zong (Addgene plasmid # 182156 ; http://n2t.net/addgene:182156 ; RRID:Addgene_182156)
