[The description below was written by a language model from this plasmid's Addgene catalogue record and pLannotate feature annotations shown in this document.]
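Description:
pTol2-eab2-GA is a zebrafish expression plasmid built on the pTol2-eab2 backbone. As the name implies, it is a Tol2 transposon-type vector intended for transgenesis in zebrafish, although the Tol2 arms themselves are not called out in the feature table. A fragment matching medaka tyrosinase, next to the bacterial backbone, probably reflects Tol2-flanking sequence. The plasmid is propagated in E. coli at high copy from a ColE1/pUC-type origin with ampicillin selection (AmpR/bla). It also retains pBluescript-derived remnants: lac promoter/operator, T3 promoter, a partial MCS and a partial M13/f1 origin.

The payload, cloned between BamHI and NdeI, is the synthetic chimeric "GA" cassette, in which an N-terminal portion of eGFP is joined through an intron to a C-terminal portion of mApple. It is driven by the eab2 promoter and terminated by an SV40 poly(A) signal. The annotation shows only a short match to chicken β-actin promoter sequence upstream, so the record does not otherwise define the promoter's composition. The intron, annotated in part as a β-globin/immunoglobulin chimeric intron, contains a cluster of recombinase targets: loxP, lox2272, lox5171 and a minimal FRT site. Because these sites sit within the intron, they are spliced out of the transcript and do not disrupt the coding sequence.

The associated zMADM (mosaic analysis with double markers) work suggests the intended use. Recombination with a reciprocal cassette would reconstitute intact fluorescent proteins, allowing sibling cell lineages to be labelled for single-cell knockout and dual-lineage tracing. The reciprocal partner is not part of this record. The sequenced record (8,574 nt) is somewhat longer than the catalogue's stated total of 7,895 bp.
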