Features (pLannotate 1.2.2; 21 found; start..end, strand, type, name):
    398..490     +  CDS            lacI (fragment): lac repressor; lacI; The lac repressor binds to the lac operator to inhibit transcription in E. coli. This inhibition can be relieved by adding lactose or isopropyl-β-D-thiogalactopyranoside (IPTG).
    503..524     +  protein_bind   CAP binding site: CAP binding activates transcription in the presence of cAMP. E. coli catabolite activator protein
    539..569     +  promoter       lac promoter: promoter for the E. coli lac operon
    577..593     +  protein_bind   lac operator: The lac repressor binds to the lac operator to inhibit transcription in E. coli. This inhibition can be relieved by adding lactose or isopropyl-β-D-thiogalactopyranoside (IPTG). lac repressor encoded by lacI
    638..656     +  promoter       T3 promoter: promoter for bacteriophage T3 RNA polymerase
    669..709     +  misc_feature   MCS (fragment): pBluescript multiple cloning site
   1275..1358    +  CDS            large T antigen (fragment): large T antigen from SV40 (simian virus 40)
   1381..1502    +  polyA_signal   SV40 poly(A) signal: SV40 polyadenylation signal
   1533..2241    -  CDS            mApple (fragment): photostable monomeric derivative of DsRed (Shaner et al., 2008) mammalian codon-optimized
   2280..2359    -  intron         chimeric intron (fragment): chimera between introns from human β-globin and immunoglobulin heavy chain genes
   2360..2393    -  protein_bind   loxP: Cre-mediated recombination occurs in the 8-bp core sequence (GCATACAT). Cre recombinase
   2394..2427    -  protein_bind   lox2272: Cre-mediated recombination occurs in the 8-bp core sequence (GGATACTT). lox2272 sites are compatible with each other, but incompatible with loxP or loxN sites (Lee and Saito, 1988). Cre recombinase
   2428..2461    -  protein_bind   lox5171: Cre-mediated recombination occurs in the 8-bp core sequence (GTACACAT). lox5171 sites are compatible with each other, but incompatible with loxP or loxN sites (Lee and Saito, 1988). Cre recombinase
   2496..2529    -  protein_bind   FRT (minimal): supports FLP-mediated excision but not integration (Turan and Bode, 2011) FLP recombinase from the Saccharomyces cerevisiae 2μ plasmid
   2570..2854    -  CDS            EGFP (fragment): EGFP is a basic (constitutively fluorescent) green fluorescent protein published in 1996, derived from Aequorea victoria. It is reported to be a rapidly-maturing weak dimer with moderate acid sensitivity.
   4365..4389    -  promoter       chicken β-actin promoter (fragment): contains a 21-bp deletion relative to the standard chicken β-actin promoter
   6531..6818    -  CDS            tyr (fragment) (sequence partly withheld): TYRO_ORYLA - Also known as tyro. Experimental evidence at transcript level: Swiss-Prot protein existence level 2. This is a copper-containing oxidase that functions in the formation of pigments such as melanins and other polyphenolic compounds. From Oryzias latipes (Japanese rice fish) (Japanese killifish).
   6818..7039    +  rep_origin     M13 ori (fragment) (sequence partly withheld): M13 bacteriophage origin of replication; arrow indicates direction of (+) strand synthesis
   7065..7169    +  promoter       AmpR promoter: bla
   7170..8030    +  CDS            AmpR: β-lactamase; bla; confers resistance to ampicillin, carbenicillin, and related antibiotics
   8201..215     +  rep_origin     ori (across the origin): high-copy-number ColE1/pMB1/pBR322/pUC origin of replication
>Addgene plasmid #182156 | pTol2-eab2-GA | addgene full sequence | sequence record 362297 | Addgene NGS Result
GATACCTACAGCGTGAGCTATGAGAAAGCGCCACGCTTCCCGAAGGGAGAAAGGCGGACAGGTATCCGGT
AAGCGGCAGGGTCGGAACAGGAGAGCGCACGAGGGAGCTTCCAGGGGGAAACGCCTGGTATCTTTATAGT
CCTGTCGGGTTTCGCCACCTCTGACTTGAGCGTCGATTTTTGTGATGCTCGTCAGGGGGGCGGAGCCTAT
GGAAAAACGCCAGCAACGCGGCCTTTTTACGGTTCCTGGCCTTTTGCTGGCCTTTTGCTCACATGTTCTT
TCCTGCGTTATCCCCTGATTCTGTGGATAACCGTATTACCGCCTTTGAGTGAGCTGATACCGCTCGCCGC
AGCCGAACGACCGAGCGCAGCGAGTCAGTGAGCGAGGAAGCGGAAGAGCGCCCAATACGCAAACCGCCTC
TCCCCGCGCGTTGGCCGATTCATTAATGCAGCTGGCACGACAGGTTTCCCGACTGGAAAGCGGGCAGTGA
GCGCAACGCAATTAATGTGAGTTAGCTCACTCATTAGGCACCCCAGGCTTTACACTTTATGCTTCCGGCT
CGTATGTTGTGTGGAATTGTGAGCGGATAACAATTTCACACAGGAAACAGCTATGACCATGATTACGCCA
AGCGCGCAATTAACCCTCACTAAAGGGAACAAAAGCTGGAGCTCCACCGCGGTGGCGGCCGCTCTAGAAC
TAGTGGATCTGCTGGGCTTGCTGAAGGTAGGGGGTCAAGAACCAGAGGTGTAAAGTACTTGAGTAATTTT
ACTTGATTACTGTACTTAAGTATTATTTTTGGGGATTTTTACTTTACTTGAGTACAATTAAAAATCAATA
CTTTTACTTTTACTTAATTACATTTTTTTAGAAAAAAAAGTACTTTTTACTCCTTACAATTTTATTTACA
GTCAAAAAGTACTTATTTTTTGGAGATCACTTCATTCTATTTTCCCTTGCTATTACCAAACCAATTGAAT
TGCGCTGATGCCCAGTTTAATTTAAATGTTATTTATTCTGCCTATGAAAATCGTTTTCACATTATATGAA
ATTGGTCAGACATGTTCATTGGTCCTTTGGAAGTGACGTCATGTCACATCTATTACCACAATGCACAGCA
CCTTGACCTGGAAATTAGGGAAATTATAACAGTCAATCAGTGGAAGAAAATGGAGGAAGTATGTGATTCA
TCAGCAGCTGCGAGCAGCACAGTCCAAAATCAGCCACAGGATCAAGAGCACCCGTGGCCGTATCTTCGCA
GATCTGATCTAGAGGATCATAATCAGCCATACCACATTTGTAGAGGTTTTACTTGCTTTAAAAAACCTCC
CACACCTCCCCCTGAACCTGAAACATAAAATGAATGCAATTGTTGTTGTTAACTTGTTTATTGCAGCTTA
TAATGGTTACAAATAAAGCAATAGCATCACAAATTTCACAAATAAAGCATTTTTTTCACTGCATTCTAGT
TGTGGTTTGTCCAAACTCATCAATGTATCTTATCATGTCGATATCAAGTATACTTACATATGTTACTTGT
ACAGCTCGTCCATGCCGCCGGTGGAGTGGCGGCCCTCGGCGCGTTCGTACTGTTCCACGATGGTGTAGTC
CTCGTTGTGGGACACGATGTCCAACTTGATGTCGACGATGTAGGCGCCGGGCAGCTGCACGGGCTTCTTG
GCCTTGTAGGTGGTCTTGACCTCGGCGGCGTAGTGGCCGCCGTCCTTCAGCTTCAGCCTCTTCTTGATCT
CGCTCTTCAGGGCGCCGTCCTCGGGGTACATCCGCTCCTCGGAGGCCTCCCAGCCCATGGTCTTCTTCTG
CATTACGGGGCCGTCGGAGGGGAAGTTGGTGCCGCGCAGCTTCACCTTGTAGATGAACACGCCGTCCTGC
AGGGAGGAGTCCTGGTTAACGTGAATAATGCCGCCGTCCTCGAAGTTCATCACGCGCTCCCACCTGAAGC
CCTCGGGGAAGGACAGCTTGAAGTAGTCGGGGATGTCGGCTGGGTGCTTAATGTAGACCTTGGAGCCGTA
CATGAACTGAGGGGACAGGATGTCCCAGGCGAAGGGCAGGGGGCCACCCTTGGTCACCTTCAGCTTAGCG
GTCTGAAAGGCCTCGTAGGGGCGGCCCTCGCCCTCGCCCTCGATCTCGAACTCGTGGCCGTTCACGGAGC
CCTCCATGTGCACCTTGAAGCGCATGAACTCCTTGATGATGGCCATGTTATTCTCCTCGCCCTTGCTCAC
CTAAGGGTGGGAAAATAGACCAATAGGCAGAGAGAGTCAGTGCCTATCAGAAACCCAAGAGTCTTCTCTG
TCTCCACATGCCCAGTTTCTATTGGTCTCCTTAAACCTGTCTTGTAACCATAACTTCGTATAATGTATGC
TATACGAAGTTATATAACTTCGTATAAAGTATCCTATACGAAGTTATATAACTTCGTATAATGTGTACTA
TACGAAGTTATGAAGTTCCTATACCTTTTGAAGAATAGGAACTTCGAAGTTCCTATACTTTCTAGAGAAT
AGGAACTTCGGTAACTTTAAATAATTGGCATTATTTAAAGTTAAGATCTTTGATACCAACCTTCGGGCAT
GGCGGACTTGAAGAAGTCGTGCTGCTTCATGTGGTCGGGGTAGCGGCTGAAGCACTGCACGCCGTAGGTC
AGGGTGGTCACGAGGGTGGGCCAGGGCACGGGCAGCTTGCCGGTGGTGCAGATGAACTTCAGGGTCAGCT
TGCCGTAGGTGGCATCGCCCTCGCCCTCGCCGGACACGCTGAACTTGTGGCCGTTTACGTCGCCGTCCAG
CTCGACCAGGATGGGCACCACCCCGGTGAACAGCTCCTCGCCCTTGCTCACCATGGTGGCGGATCCACTG
TAAAAGAAAGGGAAACTGTTAGAATTGCACTGCTGCCAGGGAGAGGCGTTTCAGCAAGCATGTGACCATC
TGGAGTCAACTTCCTGTTTTGCTCTGCATTCTACAGTCTGACCGCTGGTGGGCGCTAGTGACAGCGCGCG
CCTCAGATATGCCAGACAAAGGAAGTCCCTCTGCATTCTCTCATTATTACCATAAAAGGCAATGGTTTGA
GCCGCTTTGCGGCTGCCGGCGGTGTGGCACTCAGCCAGAGTCGTAGGGCTCAGTAAAAAGGAACAGATTT
CGACATTCATCACACCAGGACCACTCCCTAAATTTTACACAAATGAAGTTTCACATCCTCTTCCACCCTC
GCCTGCGATCAATTACACAACCGCATTTCAACGGGTGTCTGCCGCCGGGTGTTACTGCGTCACAGATCTG
CAGTCAGTCCACGGACTCCTCGTGAGCGGAGACTTCACACTAAAGCATTTCTGGACGGTCACTCTCAGTC
GGTTCAGTTCATAGTCTAGCCTCAAAAATCACCGAGATCCTGAAAAACTGACGGGCTCTGCTTCGACAGT
CACAGCGGCTGAAGTGCAGCCAGAGAACTCCGCAGCCGTTATTAAAGTGGACCACACCTCTAAAATTCAA
AACTCTTTCATAGCGGATACAATACTTCACTAACGTTAATCTTCAGCTTCATTAAAGACGGAGGGGGCTG
CAGGCTACATTTAAATAGAACACATAACAAAAAGAAAATTAACCAAGTTCAAACTAAATGCCAATACCCG
TTACTAATAACAAGATCTTCGATCTTATAAAGCACGAATGGGCCGATGTTAGATTGATGGGGTTTACGTT
ACATCAGATGAGAGCTGGTTAGCCGGCTAGCTAAAGTAGGTCACACCCTGCTGCAGCACTGCCTGCACAA
AGAACTTCCCATGCCGGCTATCCATCAAGTGTGCAACATGCTCACCAGCACCCTCAAAACTGTAGTTAAA
AATCACATTTATGGCTGTTGAAGAGAGATTAGCCAGAACACAACTTTATATTAAGACTTAACACCCATTT
CACACCGGCCCATTCAATGTTCAATGTCGTGCCTACGACTGGTCACGTTAAATTACCGACATTCTCACCT
GCCACATCCACTAACGCTACAAAAAAAGTTAAGATACAGCCAATATTTATTAAATGTAACAGATATTATC
AAAAGAACCACCATTTATAAATCAAACCTAGTAGATAACTACAAAGAGACCGTTATGAACTGTCTAAAGA
CTTCATCAAATCATATTTATCCATTTACACATTTTACTTAACATTAATAGATAGAAACTATAATTAAACG
CTTAAAAACTGCAAAACCAACTCACCTTGGGTTTGGGGGGTTGTCGACTTAAGAGAATGGGTTACAAGCA
GATGATATTCCGCACTAGCTGCGTGTGGAGGAGCTCAAAGTGAGGCTGAGACGCTGGGCGCGCTCTTTTA
TATGACGGCACATACCCGGCTCTAGCCATAAAAGGTAAACTTTCGGAGCTCTGTGCTCTGATTGGTCCAG
CGTCACACACCCGGCTGTCGCGTGCACATTGCTACACTTGCTTCTTGCAACTTGAGAGTGAAAGAAGGGG
AAGCTTAACTGGTTAAAGAACAAGGCCTTGGCGATTTCCTATAAAACTGGAATTTTTATTTGCAAATTTT
AACACAGAATTTTTCGTATTTTTCTGCGACAACGCCAAGACTCAATTCAACGTTTCAAAAAGTCTGTGCA
GAGTTACAAGTGGCAGAATGCGTCATAATGATGGATGCCTCCATGATCCTGTGTTGTGTTTTCAATCTAA
CACAACAGCAGCTCTGTAGGTCATTTACCTCTTGTGTTCACGAAATACCGTAATACAAACAATGGGGGAT
CTAATGAGTACTTTTCCATGTATAAAATGGACATTTTTTTTATCCAAATTAGGATGACACTACTTGTAGT
ATGTTGTAGGAGCAACTAGCTGGTCTTAGCTCAGTAGTAATGCACTTTAAGAAAGTGCTTTAATAACTTT
GAATGAATGGGACCTGCATTCCATGCCACATTGCTTCACTATTTTTGTGTGTACAAGTTACACAATGATG
TATAAAGTGAGTGATAGCAGTTACATTTTTGCAAGTGGGCCTACCTCAGGTTTAATGTTCATTAGAAATG
TTATATGTCAAGTCTTGGTCTTAAATAGTTAAATTTTCTGTTCATAATTTCATGTCGTGTCTATGCAGAC
ATAACATTTCTTTTTAAAGAGGTTTATAAGGATAAATCCTAAGAACATAATTCTCATTAAAAGTAGAAAA
AAAAACACTGAAAGTGTTGGTGATCAGCTACAATAAATAATATTTTGCACACATTTCAGATGTTACCACA
CTGAATAACAGATAAAGCTGTGCTTGAGCAGCAGTGATCATGATAAACTACATGTGACTTTTTACTGTGT
AACTTGGGAGTAATGCACATGGCCTTCAGTGGGAGTTATAAACAAAAACAGCTGATTGTGTTAAAAGTGC
TTGCTGATACCAAGGACAATGAGGTGATGTGACTTTTATTTTGTTTTCGGCAAATTCCAAGTATTTTGAC
AAGACTTTTTACAATTCTGAGCATTTTGCCTCTAAAATATGGAAGTTTCTCAGAGTAAACGTTGAGTATA
GGTAATGCCTAGGCCCTGACTGTGCGCACAGAAATCTGTAGATTTCCCCAGATCTTTAGCCCATCATTGA
GTTTATTTATTGACTTGTGTATTTGGATTTGCTCTTTAGTGTTTGGACTCTCAGCAGTAAAAATTAACCC
ACACTGAACTAAACTGAACTGAACTTAAACTCTTAAAAATGGACTGACACAGTTTCAATTTACTATACTA
ATCTTCTAAGTTAAGCTGCTTTGACACAATCTACATTGTAAAAGCACTCTAGCTTGCATGCCTGAGAATT
TCAGAATGTAATGATACCTTTGTTAGATAAGGCTGTTTACATCTGATAGTGGACCTTAAGCCGACACTTA
AATGATAAAAACGGCAAAGAATTGCAAGTTTGATTTGCATTGGAAAGGGTCGCTGGCTTTTGTGTTACAC
GCCCCTTATTTGTGCTTGATTAGATGATCCCCCTGCTCGAGGGCCCATCTGGCCTGTGTTTCAGACACCA
GGGAGTCTCTGCTCACGTTTCCTGCTATTTGCAGCCTCTCTATCAAGACTAATACACCTCTTCCCGCATC
GGCTGCCTGTGAGAGGCTTTTCAGCACTGCAGGATTGCTTTTCAGCCCCAAAAGAGCTAGGCTTGACACT
AACAATTTTGAGAATCAGCTTCTACTGAAGTTAAATCTGAGGTTTTACAACTTTGAGTAGCGTGTACTGG
CATTAGATTGTCTGTCTTATAGTTTGATAATTAAATACAAACAGTTCTAAAGCAGGATAAAACCTTGTAT
GCATTTCATTTAATGTTTTTTGAGATTAAAAGCTTAAACAAGAATCTCTAGTTTTCTTTCTTGCTTTTAC
TTTTACTTCCTTAATACTCAAGTACAATTTTAATGGAGTACTTTTTTACTTTTACTCAAGTAAGATTCTA
GCCAGATACTTTTACTTTTAATTGAGTAAAATTTTCCCTAAGTACTTGTACTTTCACTTGAGTAAAATTT
TTGAGTACTTTTTACACCTCTGTCAAGAACTCCTGGACAAACCTCTGACCTGTGTGGAACAGAGTGGATA
TGGGTGTCTGAACAGATATTCACGTCTTTTGCAGATCAGAGGGCATTTCTGGTGTTGTGCAATGACCTGG
GTCCAACAGGTAGGCGTACTCGTATCCAAGAGCATTGTTGGACAGGAGGTAGTCTCCATTCCTATAAAGA
GGAAGGAATGGCACCATGTAGTAGCCGTCATTGTGGCCAATTGGTGCATTGGTACGTGGGTAGATGGACC
GGGGAGGCTGATGAGTTCTTAGCCAGC
[32 nt withheld, positions 6818-6849]
CCTTTGACGTTGGAGTCCACGTTCTTT
[37 nt withheld, positions 6877-6913]
ACCCTATCTCGGTCTATTCTTTTGATTTATAAGGGATTTTGCCGATTTCGGCCTATTGGTTAAAAAATGA
GCTGATTTAACAAAAATTTAACGCGAATTTTAACAAAATATTAACGCTTACAATTTAGGTGGCACTTTTC
GGGGAAATGTGCGCGGAACCCCTATTTGTTTATTTTTCTAAATACATTCAAATATGTATCCGCTCATGAG
ACAATAACCCTGATAAATGCTTCAATAATATTGAAAAAGGAAGAGTATGAGTATTCAACATTTCCGTGTC
GCCCTTATTCCCTTTTTTGCGGCATTTTGCCTTCCTGTTTTTGCTCACCCAGAAACGCTGGTGAAAGTAA
AAGATGCTGAAGATCAGTTGGGTGCACGAGTGGGTTACATCGAACTGGATCTCAACAGCGGTAAGATCCT
TGAGAGTTTTCGCCCCGAAGAACGTTTTCCAATGATGAGCACTTTTAAAGTTCTGCTATGTGGCGCGGTA
TTATCCCGTATTGACGCCGGGCAAGAGCAACTCGGTCGCCGCATACACTATTCTCAGAATGACTTGGTTG
AGTACTCACCAGTCACAGAAAAGCATCTTACGGATGGCATGACAGTAAGAGAATTATGCAGTGCTGCCAT
AACCATGAGTGATAACACTGCGGCCAACTTACTTCTGACAACGATCGGAGGACCGAAGGAGCTAACCGCT
TTTTTGCACAACATGGGGGATCATGTAACTCGCCTTGATCGTTGGGAACCGGAGCTGAATGAAGCCATAC
CAAACGACGAGCGTGACACCACGATGCCTGTAGCAATGGCAACAACGTTGCGCAAACTATTAACTGGCGA
ACTACTTACTCTAGCTTCCCGGCAACAATTAATAGACTGGATGGAGGCGGATAAAGTTGCAGGACCACTT
CTGCGCTCGGCCCTTCCGGCTGGCTGGTTTATTGCTGATAAATCTGGAGCCGGTGAGCGTGGGTCTCGCG
GTATCATTGCAGCACTGGGGCCAGATGGTAAGCCCTCCCGTATCGTAGTTATCTACACGACGGGGAGTCA
GGCAACTATGGATGAACGAAATAGACAGATCGCTGAGATAGGTGCCTCACTGATTAAGCATTGGTAACTG
TCAGACCAAGTTTACTCATATATACTTTAGATTGATTTAAAACTTCATTTTTAATTTAAAAGGATCTAGG
TGAAGATCCTTTTTGATAATCTCATGACCAAAATGCCTTAACGTGAGTTTTCGTTCCACTGAGCGTCAGA
CCCCGTAGAAAAGATCAAAGGATCTTCTTGAGATCCTTTTTTTCTGCGCGTAATCTGCTGCTTGCAAACA
AAAAAACCACCGCTACCAGCGGTGGTTTGTTTGCCGGATCAAGAGCTACCAACTCTTTTTCCGAAGGTAA
CTGGCTTCAGCAGAGCGCAGATACCAAATACTGTTCTTCTAGTGTAGCCGTAGTTAGGCCACCACTTCAA
GAACTCTGTAGCACCGCCTACATACCTCGCTCTGCTAATCCTGTTACCAGTGGCTGCTGCCAGTGGCGAT
AAGTCGTGTCTTACCGGGTTGGACTCAAGACGATAGTTACCGGATAAGGCGCAGCGGTCGGGCTGAACGG
GGGGTTCGTGCACACAGCCCAGCTTGGAGCGAACGACCTACACCGAACTGA
